>Addgene plasmid #90842 | POT1 E3.4 gRNA | addgene full sequence | sequence record 183884 | Addgene NGS Result
ATTCTGTGGATAACCGTATTACCGCCTTTGAGTGAGCTGATACCGCTCGCCGCAGCCGAACGACCGAGCG
CAGCGAGTCAGTGAGCGAGGAAGCGGAAGAGCGCCCAATACGCAAACCGCCTCTCCCCGCGCGTTGGCCG
ATTCATTAATGCAGCTGGCACGACAGGTTTCCCGACTGGAAAGCGGGCAGTGAGCGCAACGCAATTAATG
TGAGTTAGCTCACTCATTAGGCACCCCAGGCTTTACACTTTATGCTTCCGGCTCGTATGTTGTGTGGAAT
TGTGAGCGGATAACAATTTCACACAGGAAACAGCTATGACCATGATTACGCCAAGCGCGCAATTAACCCT
CACTAAAGGGAACAAAAGCTGGAGCTGCAAGCTTAATGTAGTCTTATGCAATACTCTTGTAGTCTTGCAA
CATGGTAACGATGAGTTAGCAACATGCCTTACAAGGAGAGAAAAAGCACCGTGCATGCCGATTGGTGGAA
GTAAGGTGGTACGATCGTGCCTTATTAGGAAGGCAACAGACGGGTCTGACATGGATTGGACGAACCACTG
AATTGCCGCATTGCAGAGATATTGTATTTAAGTGCCTAGCTCGATACATAAACGGGTCTCTCTGGTTAGA
CCAGATCTGAGCCTGGGAGCTCTCTGGCTAACTAGGGAACCCACTGCTTAAGCCTCAATAAAGCTTGCCT
TGAGTGCTTCAAGTAGTGTGTGCCCGTCTGTTGTGTGACTCTGGTAACTAGAGATCCCTCAGACCCTTTT
AGTCAGTGTGGAAAATCTCTAGCAGTGGCGCCCGAACAGGGACTTGAAAGCGAAAGGGAAACCAGAGGAG
CTCTCTCGACGCAGGACTCGGCTTGCTGAAGCGCGCACGGCAAGAGGCGAGGGGCGGCGACTGGTGAGTA
CGCCAAAAATTTTGACTAGCGGAGGCTAGAAGGAGAGAGATGGGTGCGAGAGCGTCAGTATTAAGCGGGG
GAGAATTAGATCGCGATGGGAAAAAATTCGGTTAAGGCCAGGGGGAAAGAAAAAATATAAATTAAAACAT
ATAGTATGGGCAAGCAGGGAGCTAGAACGATTCGCAGTTAATCCTGGCCTGTTAGAAACATCAGAAGGCT
GTAGACAAATACTGGGACAGCTACAACCATCCCTTCAGACAGGATCAGAAGAACTTAGATCATTATATAA
TACAGTAGCAACCCTCTATTGTGTGCATCAAAGGATAGAGATAAAAGACACCAAGGAAGCTTTAGACAAG
ATAGAGGAAGAGCAAAACAAAAGTAAGACCACCGCACAGCAAGCGGCCGCTGATCTTCAGACCTGGAGGA
GGAGATATGAGGGACAATTGGAGAAGTGAATTATATAAATATAAAGTAGTAAAAATTGAACCATTAGGAG
TAGCACCCACCAAGGCAAAGAGAAGAGTGGTGCAGAGAGAAAAAAGAGCAGTGGGAATAGGAGCTTTGTT
CCTTGGGTTCTTGGGAGCAGCAGGAAGCACTATGGGCGCAGCGTCAATGACGCTGACGGTACAGGCCAGA
CAATTATTGTCTGGTATAGTGCAGCAGCAGAACAATTTGCTGAGGGCTATTGAGGCGCAACAGCATCTGT
TGCAACTCACAGTCTGGGGCATCAAGCAGCTCCAGGCAAGAATCCTGGCTGTGGAAAGATACCTAAAGGA
TCAACAGCTCCTGGGGATTTGGGGTTGCTCTGGAAAACTCATTTGCACCACTGCTGTGCCTTGGAATGCT
AGTTGGAGTAATAAATCTCTGGAACAGATTTGGAATCACACGACCTGGATGGAGTGGGACAGAGAAATTA
ACAATTACACAAGCTTAATACACTCCTTAATTGAAGAATCGCAAAACCAGCAAGAAAAGAATGAACAAGA
ATTATTGGAATTAGATAAATGGGCAAGTTTGTGGAATTGGTTTAACATAACAAATTGGCTGTGGTATATA
AAATTATTCATAATGATAGTAGGAGGCTTGGTAGGTTTAAGAATAGTTTTTGCTGTACTTTCTATAGTGA
ATAGAGTTAGGCAGGGATATTCACCATTATCGTTTCAGACCCACCTCCCAACCCCGAGGGGACCCAGAGA
GGGCCTATTTCCCATGATTCCTTCATATTTGCATATACGATACAAGGCTGTTAGAGAGATAATTAGAATT
AATTTGACTGTAAACACAAAGATATTAGTACAAAATACGTGACGTAGAAAGTAATAATTTCTTGGGTAGT
TTGCAGTTTTAAAATTATGTTTTAAAATGGACTATCATATGCTTACCGTAACTTGAAAGTATTTCGATTT
CTTGGCTTTATATATCTTGTGGAAAGGACGAAACACCGAGTACTAGAAGCCTATCTCAGTTTAAGAGCTA
TGCTGGAAACAGCATAGCAAGTTTAAATAAGGCTAGTCCGTTATCAACTTGAAAAAGTGGCACCGAGTCG
GTGCTTTTTTTGAATTCTAGATCTTGAGACAAATGGCAGTATTCATCCACAATTTTAAAAGAAAAGGGGG
GATTGGGGGGTACAGTGCAGGGGAAAGAATAGTAGACATAATAGCAACAGACATACAAACTAAAGAATTA
CAAAAACAAATTACAAAAATTCAAAATTTTCGGGTTTATTACAGGGACAGCAGAGATCCACTTTGGCGCC
GGCTCGAGTGGCTCCGGTGCCCGTCAGTGGGCAGAGCGCACATCGCCCACAGTCCCCGAGAAGTTGGGGG
GAGGGGTCGGCAATTGAACCGGTGCCTAGAGAAGGTGGCGCGGGGTAAACTGGGAAAGTGATGTCGTGTA
CTGGCTCCGCCTTTTTCCCGAGGGTGGGGGAGAACCGTATATAAGTGCAGTAGTCGCCGTGAACGTTCTT
TTTCGCAACGGGTTTGCCGCCAGAACACAGGTGTCGTGACGCGGGATCCGCCACCATGACCGAGTACAAG
CCCACGGTGCGCCTCGCCACCCGCGACGACGTCCCCAGGGCCGTACGCACCCTCGCCGCCGCGTTCGCCG
ACTACCCCGCCACGCGCCACACCGTCGATCCGGACCGCCACATCGAGCGGGTCACCGAGCTGCAAGAACT
CTTCCTCACGCGCGTCGGGCTCGACATCGGCAAGGTGTGGGTCGCGGACGACGGCGCCGCGGTGGCGGTC
TGGACCACGCCGGAGAGCGTCGAAGCGGGGGCGGTGTTCGCCGAGATCGGCCCGCGCATGGCCGAGTTGA
GCGGTTCCCGGCTGGCCGCGCAGCAACAGATGGAAGGCCTCCTGGCGCCGCACCGGCCCAAGGAGCCCGC
GTGGTTCCTGGCCACCGTCGGAGTCTCGCCCGACCACCAGGGCAAGGGTCTGGGCAGCGCCGTCGTGCTC
CCCGGAGTGGAGGCGGCCGAGCGCGCCGGGGTGCCCGCCTTCCTGGAGACCTCCGCGCCCCGCAACCTCC
CCTTCTACGAGCGGCTCGGCTTCACCGTCACCGCCGACGTCGAGGTGCCCGAAGGACCGCGCACCTGGTG
CATGACCCGCAAGCCCGGTGCCTGAACGCGTTAAGTCGACAATCAACCTCTGGATTACAAAATTTGTGAA
AGATTGACTGGTATTCTTAACTATGTTGCTCCTTTTACGCTATGTGGATACGCTGCTTTAATGCCTTTGT
ATCATGCTATTGCTTCCCGTATGGCTTTCATTTTCTCCTCCTTGTATAAATCCTGGTTGCTGTCTCTTTA
TGAGGAGTTGTGGCCCGTTGTCAGGCAACGTGGCGTGGTGTGCACTGTGTTTGCTGACGCAACCCCCACT
GGTTGGGGCATTGCCACCACCTGTCAGCTCCTTTCCGGGACTTTCGCTTTCCCCCTCCCTATTGCCACGG
CGGAACTCATCGCCGCCTGCCTTGCCCGCTGCTGGACAGGGGCTCGGCTGTTGGGCACTGACAATTCCGT
GGTGTTGTCGGGGAAATCATCGTCCTTTCCTTGGCTGCTCGCCTGTGTTGCCACCTGGATTCTGCGCGGG
ACGTCCTTCTGCTACGTCCCTTCGGCCCTCAATCCAGCGGACCTTCCTTCCCGCGGCCTGCTGCCGGCTC
TGCGGCCTCTTCCGCGTCTTCGCCTTCGCCCTCAGACGAGTCGGATCTCCCTTTGGGCCGCCTCCCCGCG
TCGACTTTAAGACCAATGACTTACAAGGCAGCTGTAGATCTTAGCCACTTTTTAAAAGAAAAGGGGGGAC
TGGAAGGGCTAATTCACTCCCAACGAAGACAAGATCTGCTTTTTGCTTGTACTGGGTCTCTCTGGTTAGA
CCAGATCTGAGCCTGGGAGCTCTCTGGCTAACTAGGGAACCCACTGCTTAAGCCTCAATAAAGCTTGCCT
TGAGTGCTTCAAGTAGTGTGTGCCCGTCTGTTGTGTGACTCTGGTAACTAGAGATCCCTCAGACCCTTTT
AGTCAGTGTGGAAAATCTCTAGCAGTACGTATAGTAGTTCATGTCATCTTATTATTCAGTATTTATAACT
TGCAAAGAAATGAATATCAGAGAGTGAGAGGAACTTGTTTATTGCAGCTTATAATGGTTACAAATAAAGC
AATAGCATCACAAATTTCACAAATAAAGCATTTTTTTCACTGCATTCTAGTTGTGGTTTGTCCAAACTCA
TCAATGTATCTTATCATGTCTGGCTCTAGCTATCCCGCCCCTAACTCCGCCCATCCCGCCCCTAACTCCG
CCCAGTTCCGCCCATTCTCCGCCCCATGGCTGACTAATTTTTTTTATTTATGCAGAGGCCGAGGCCGCCT
CGGCCTCTGAGCTATTCCAGAAGTAGTGAGGAGGCTTTTTTGGAGGCCTAGGGACGTACCCAATTCGCCC
TATAGTGAGTCGTATTACGCGCGCTCACTGGCCGTCGTTTTACAACGTCGTGACTGGGAAAACCCTGGCG
TTACCCAACTTAATCGCCTTGCAGCACATCCCCCTTTCGCCAGCTGGCGTAATAGCGAAGAGGCCCGCAC
CGATCGCCCTTCCCAACAGTTGCGCAGCCTGAATGGCGAATGGG
[124 nt withheld, positions 5015-5138]
C
[91 nt withheld, positions 5140-5230]
A
[49 nt withheld, positions 5232-5280]
CCTTTGACGTTGGAGTCCACGTTCTTT
[37 nt withheld, positions 5308-5344]
ACCCTATCTCGGTCTATTCTTTTGATTTATAAGGGATTTTGCCGATTTCGGCCTATTGGTTAAAAAATGA
GCTGATTTAACAAAAATTTAACGCGAATTTTAACAAAATATTAACGCTTACAATTTAGGTGGCACTTTTC
GGGGAAATGTGCGCGGAACCCCTATTTGTTTATTTTTCTAAATACATTCAAATATGTATCCGCTCATGAG
ACAATAACCCTGATAAATGCTTCAATAATATTGAAAAAGGAAGAGTATGAGTATTCAACATTTCCGTGTC
GCCCTTATTCCCTTTTTTGCGGCATTTTGCCTTCCTGTTTTTGCTCACCCAGAAACGCTGGTGAAAGTAA
AAGATGCTGAAGATCAGTTGGGTGCACGAGTGGGTTACATCGAACTGGATCTCAACAGCGGTAAGATCCT
TGAGAGTTTTCGCCCCGAAGAACGTTTTCCAATGATGAGCACTTTTAAAGTTCTGCTATGTGGCGCGGTA
TTATCCCGTATTGACGCCGGGCAAGAGCAACTCGGTCGCCGCATACACTATTCTCAGAATGACTTGGTTG
AGTACTCACCAGTCACAGAAAAGCATCTTACGGATGGCATGACAGTAAGAGAATTATGCAGTGCTGCCAT
AACCATGAGTGATAACACTGCGGCCAACTTACTTCTGACAACGATCGGAGGACCGAAGGAGCTAACCGCT
TTTTTGCACAACATGGGGGATCATGTAACTCGCCTTGATCGTTGGGAACCGGAGCTGAATGAAGCCATAC
CAAACGACGAGCGTGACACCACGATGCCTGTAGCAATGGCAACAACGTTGCGCAAACTATTAACTGGCGA
ACTACTTACTCTAGCTTCCCGGCAACAATTAATAGACTGGATGGAGGCGGATAAAGTTGCAGGACCACTT
CTGCGCTCGGCCCTTCCGGCTGGCTGGTTTATTGCTGATAAATCTGGAGCCGGTGAGCGTGGGTCTCGCG
GTATCATTGCAGCACTGGGGCCAGATGGTAAGCCCTCCCGTATCGTAGTTATCTACACGACGGGGAGTCA
GGCAACTATGGATGAACGAAATAGACAGATCGCTGAGATAGGTGCCTCACTGATTAAGCATTGGTAACTG
TCAGACCAAGTTTACTCATATATACTTTAGATTGATTTAAAACTTCATTTTTAATTTAAAAGGATCTAGG
TGAAGATCCTTTTTGATAATCTCATGACCAAAATCCCTTAACGTGAGTTTTCGTTCCACTGAGCGTCAGA
CCCCGTAGAAAAGATCAAAGGATCTTCTTGAGATCCTTTTTTTCTGCGCGTAATCTGCTGCTTGCAAACA
AAAAAACCACCGCTACCAGCGGTGGTTTGTTTGCCGGATCAAGAGCTACCAACTCTTTTTCCGAAGGTAA
CTGGCTTCAGCAGAGCGCAGATACCAAATACTGTTCTTCTAGTGTAGCCGTAGTTAGGCCACCACTTCAA
GAACTCTGTAGCACCGCCTACATACCTCGCTCTGCTAATCCTGTTACCAGTGGCTGCTGCCAGTGGCGAT
AAGTCGTGTCTTACCGGGTTGGACTCAAGACGATAGTTACCGGATAAGGCGCAGCGGTCGGGCTGAACGG
GGGGTTCGTGCACACAGCCCAGCTTGGAGCGAACGACCTACACCGAACTGAGATACCTACAGCGTGAGCT
ATGAGAAAGCGCCACGCTTCCCGAAGGGAGAAAGGCGGACAGGTATCCGGTAAGCGGCAGGGTCGGAACA
GGAGAGCGCACGAGGGAGCTTCCAGGGGGAAACGCCTGGTATCTTTATAGTCCTGTCGGGTTTCGCCACC
TCTGACTTGAGCGTCGATTTTTGTGATGCTCGTCAGGGGGGCGGAGCCTATGGAAAAACGCCAGCAACGC
GGCCTTTTTACGGTTCCTGGCCTTTTGCTGGCCTTTTGCTCACATGTTCTTTCCTGCGTTATCCCCTG
Features (pLannotate 1.2.2; 28 found; start..end, strand, type, name):
      1..99      +  rep_origin     RSF ori (fragment): Plasmids containing the RSF 1030 origin of replication can be propagated in E. coli cells that contain additional plasmids with compatible origins.
    101..193     +  CDS            lacI (fragment): lac repressor; lacI; The lac repressor binds to the lac operator to inhibit transcription in E. coli. This inhibition can be relieved by adding lactose or isopropyl-β-D-thiogalactopyranoside (IPTG).
    206..227     +  protein_bind   CAP binding site: CAP binding activates transcription in the presence of cAMP. E. coli catabolite activator protein
    242..272     +  promoter       lac promoter: promoter for the E. coli lac operon
    280..296     +  protein_bind   lac operator: The lac repressor binds to the lac operator to inhibit transcription in E. coli. This inhibition can be relieved by adding lactose or isopropyl-β-D-thiogalactopyranoside (IPTG). lac repressor encoded by lacI
    341..359     +  promoter       T3 promoter: promoter for bacteriophage T3 RNA polymerase
    387..613     +  promoter       RSV promoter: Rous sarcoma virus enhancer/promoter
    614..794     +  LTR            5' LTR (truncated): truncated 5' long terminal repeat (LTR) from HIV-1
    841..966     +  misc_feature   HIV-1 Ψ: packaging signal of human immunodeficiency virus type 1
    950..1313    +  CDS            HIV-1 gag (fragment): gag protein from human immunodeficiency virus 1; gag
   1459..1692    +  misc_feature   RRE: The Rev response element (RRE) of HIV-1 allows for Rev-dependent mRNA export from the nucleus to the cytoplasm.
   2069..2095    +  CDS            Rev (fragment): human immunodeficiency virus 1 (HIV-1) Rev protein; rev; enhances nuclear export of unspliced and incompletely spliced viral mRNAs
   2099..2339    +  promoter       U6 promoter: RNA polymerase III promoter for human U6 snRNA
   2387..2454    +  misc_RNA       tracrRNA (fragment): trans-activating CRISPR RNA for the Streptococcus pyogenes CRISPR/Cas9 system
   2503..2620    +  misc_feature   cPPT/CTS: central polypurine tract and central termination sequence of HIV-1
   2689..2900    +  promoter       EF-1α core promoter: core promoter for human elongation factor EF-1α
   2926..3525    +  CDS            PuroR (fragment): puromycin N-acetyltransferase; pac from Streptomyces; confers resistance to puromycin
   3541..4129    +  misc_feature   WPRE: woodchuck hepatitis virus posttranscriptional regulatory element
   4180..4199    +  misc_feature   cPPT/CTS (fragment): central polypurine tract and central termination sequence of HIV-1
   4201..4434    +  LTR            3' LTR (ΔU3): self-inactivating 3' long terminal repeat (LTR) from HIV-1
   4512..4633    +  polyA_signal   SV40 poly(A) signal: SV40 polyadenylation signal
   4673..4808    +  rep_origin     SV40 ori: SV40 origin of replication
   4829..4847    -  promoter       T7 promoter: promoter for bacteriophage T7 RNA polymerase
   4855..5010    +  CDS            lacZα (fragment): LacZα fragment of β-galactosidase; lacZ fragment
   5015..5443    +  rep_origin     f1 ori (sequence partly withheld): f1 bacteriophage origin of replication; arrow indicates direction of (+) strand synthesis
   5496..5600    +  promoter       AmpR promoter: bla
   5601..6461    +  CDS            AmpR: β-lactamase; bla; confers resistance to ampicillin, carbenicillin, and related antibiotics
   6632..7220    +  rep_origin     ori: high-copy-number ColE1/pMB1/pBR322/pUC origin of replication
