[The description below was written by a language model from this plasmid's Addgene catalogue record and pLannotate feature annotations shown in this document.]
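Description:
POT1 E3.4 gRNA is a third-generation lentiviral CRISPR guide plasmid built on the pLenti-sgRNA backbone and designed to target the human POT1 gene. It is propagated in E. coli through a high-copy ColE1/pUC-type origin with ampicillin selection (AmpR under its own bla promoter). An f1 origin, an SV40 origin and remnants of lac/lacZα cloning-vector sequence are also annotated. The sequenced record is 7,302 nt, shorter than the 9,151 bp listed for the empty backbone. This would be consistent with loss of a stuffer fragment when the guide was inserted between the two BsmBI sites, which were destroyed during cloning, although the record does not say so.

The viral cassette begins with an RSV promoter fused to a truncated HIV-1 5' LTR, which makes genomic RNA transcription Tat-independent. It is followed by the Ψ packaging signal with a partial gag region, and then the RRE for Rev-dependent nuclear export. Downstream, a human U6 RNA polymerase III promoter drives the POT1 spacer joined to the S. pyogenes guide scaffold, annotated as a tracrRNA fragment. A cPPT/CTS element follows, and then an EF-1α core promoter expressing puromycin N-acetyltransferase so that transduced mammalian cells can be selected. A WPRE enhances transcript expression, and a self-inactivating ΔU3 3' LTR and an SV40 polyadenylation signal close the cassette.

The plasmid encodes no Cas9, so the nuclease must be supplied separately, for example by a Cas9-expressing cell line. It belongs to a guide series used to generate knockouts in human cell lines for a large-scale analysis of cell-cycle genes and p53-dependent responses.
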