Addgene plasmid #90842: POT1 E3.4 gRNA
Purpose: 3rd generation lentiviral gRNA plasmid targeting human POT1
Depositing lab: Iain Cheeseman. Depositing organization: Whitehead Institute for Biomedical Research. Publication: Large-Scale Analysis of CRISPR/Cas9 Cell-Cycle Knockouts Reveals the Diversity of p53-Dependent Responses to Cell-Cycle Defects. McKinley KL, Cheeseman IM. Dev Cell. 2017 Feb 27;40(4):405-420.e2. doi: 10.1016/j.devcel.2017.01.012. Epub 2017 Feb 16. PubMed 28216383.
Backbone
  Vector backbone: pLenti-sgRNA
  Backbone manufacturer: Eric Lander & David Sabatini labs (Addgene plasmid #71409)
  Backbone size w/o insert (bp): 9151
  Vector type: Lentiviral, CRISPR
  Selectable markers: Puromycin
Growth in bacteria
  Bacterial resistance: Ampicillin, 100 μg/mL
  Growth temperature: 37°C
  Growth strain: NEB Stable
  Copy number: Unknown
Gene/Insert
  Gene/Insert name: POT1 (Guide Designation E3.4) (alt name: pKMKO series)
  gRNA/shRNA sequence: CACCgAGTACTAGAAGCCTATCTCA
  Species: H. sapiens (human)
  Promoter: U6
  Cloning method: Restriction Enzyme; 5′ cloning site BsmBI (destroyed during cloning); 3′ cloning site BsmBI (destroyed during cloning)
  Sequencing primers: 5′ hU6-F (5'-GAGGGCCTATTTCCCATGATT-3'); 3′ EF1a-R (5'-CACGGCGACTACTGCACTTA-3')
Terms and licenses: Academic/Nonprofit Terms; Industry Terms: Not Available to Industry
Depositor comments: Please note that gRNA target sequence listed is not strictly the 20nt spacer sequence, but also contains the 5' BsmBI overhang. For more information about knockout human cell lines generated using this plasmid, please see http://cellcycleknockouts.wi.mit.edu/ .
How to cite: POT1 E3.4 gRNA was a gift from Iain Cheeseman (Addgene plasmid # 90842 ; http://n2t.net/addgene:90842 ; RRID:Addgene_90842)
